Addgene plasmid #72711: pLL3.7 shRNA against CRTC2
Purpose: Lentiviral expression of shRNA against CRTC2 (3rd generation)
Depositing lab: Freddy Jeanneteau. Depositing organization: Delegation INSERM Languedoc Roussillon. Publication: BDNF and glucocorticoids regulate corticotrophin-releasing hormone (CRH) homeostasis in the hypothalamus. Jeanneteau FD, Lambert WM, Ismaili N, Bath KG, Lee FS, Garabedian MJ, Chao MV. Proc Natl Acad Sci U S A. 2012 Jan 24;109(4):1305-10. doi: 10.1073/pnas.1114122109. Epub 2012 Jan 9. PubMed 22232675.
Backbone
  Vector backbone: pLL3.7
  Backbone manufacturer: Luk Parijs, Addgene Plasmid #11795
  Backbone size w/o insert (bp): 7649
  Vector type: Mammalian Expression, Lentiviral
Growth in bacteria
  Bacterial resistance: Ampicillin, 100 μg/mL
  Growth temperature: 37°C
  Growth strain: NEB Stable
  Copy number: Unknown
Gene/Insert
  Gene/Insert name: CRTC2
  gRNA/shRNA sequence: 5-TCTCTGCCCAATGTTAACCA-3
  Species: M. musculus (mouse), R. norvegicus (rat)
  Promoter: U6
  Tag / fusion protein: CMV-EGFP (C terminal on backbone)
  Cloning method: Unknown
  Sequencing primers: 5′ mU6-F (ATATCCCTTGGAGAAAAGCCTT); 3′ EGFP-N
Terms and licenses: Academic/Nonprofit Terms; Industry Terms: Not Available to Industry
How to cite: pLL3.7 shRNA against CRTC2 was a gift from Freddy Jeanneteau (Addgene plasmid # 72711 ; http://n2t.net/addgene:72711 ; RRID:Addgene_72711)
