[The description below was written by a language model from this plasmid's Addgene catalogue record.]
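Description:
pLL3.7 shRNA against CRTC2 is a third-generation lentiviral transfer plasmid built on the pLL3.7 (LentiLox 3.7) backbone, which is about 7.6 kb without the insert. It is designed for RNA interference-mediated knockdown of CRTC2 (CREB-regulated transcription coactivator 2) in mammalian cells. The plasmid is propagated in E. coli under ampicillin selection. The record lists a recombination-deficient growth strain, a common choice for lentiviral plasmids because their repeated LTR sequences can otherwise recombine. The copy number and the cloning method are recorded as unknown, and no feature table is supplied, so details of the viral elements and the bacterial origin cannot be confirmed from the record itself.

The payload is a short hairpin RNA whose target sequence is listed for mouse and rat CRTC2. It is driven by a U6 promoter, an RNA polymerase III promoter suited to producing small, precisely terminated hairpin transcripts that the cellular RNAi machinery processes into siRNA. The sequencing primer name suggests that this is the mouse U6 promoter. Although the catalogue enters CMV-EGFP under the tag field, this is a separate backbone reporter cassette downstream of the hairpin rather than a fusion to the insert. In it, a CMV promoter drives EGFP, so transduced or transfected cells can be identified by green fluorescence.

As a transfer vector, it would be combined with separate packaging and envelope plasmids to produce replication-incompetent lentiviral particles that integrate both cassettes into target cells. The associated publication concerns the regulation of corticotrophin-releasing hormone by BDNF and glucocorticoids in the hypothalamus, which suggests the construct was used to test the contribution of CRTC2 in rodent neuronal systems.
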