>Addgene plasmid #72711 | pLL3.7 shRNA against CRTC2 | addgene partial sequence | sequence record 136337 | EGFP-N 5'-CGTCGCCGTCCAGCTCGACCAG-3'
CTCGCCCTTGCTCACCATGGTGGCGACCGGTAGCGCTAGCGGATCTGACGGTTCACTAAACCAGCTCTGC
TTATATAGACCTCCCACCGTACACGCCTACCGCCCATTTGCGTCAATGGGGCGGAGTTGTTACGACATTT
TGGAAAGTCCCGTTGATTTTGGTGCCAAAACAAACTCCCATTGACGTCAATGGGGTGGAGACTTGGAAAT
CCCCGTGAGTCAAACCGCTATCCACGCCCATTGATGTACTGCCAAAACCGCATCACCATGGTAATAGCGA
TGACTAATACGTAGATGTACTGCCAAGTAGGAAAGTCCCATAAGGTCATGTACTGGGCATAATGCCAGGC
GGGCCATTTACCGTCATTGACGTCAATAGGGGGCGTACTTGGCATATGATACACTTGATGTACTGCCAAG
TGGGCAGTTTACCGTAAATACTCCACCCATTGACGTCAATGGAAAGTCCCTATTGGCGTTACTATGGGAA
CATACGTCATTATTGACGTCAATGGGCGGGGGTCGTTGGGCGGTCAGCCAGGCGGGCCATTTACCGTAAG
TTATGTAACGCGGAACTCCATATATGGGCTATGAACTAATGACCCCGTAATTGATTACTATTAATAACTA
ATGCATGGCGGTAATACGGTTATCCACGCGGCCGCTTAAGCTTGGAACCCTTAATATAACTTCGTATAAT
GTATGCTATACGAAGTTATTAGGTCCCTCGACCTGCTGGAATCTCGTGAAGCGAGCTTATCGATACCGTC
GACCTCGAGAATTCA
