>Addgene plasmid #72711 | pLL3.7 shRNA against CRTC2 | addgene partial sequence | sequence record 137349 | mU6-F 5'-ATATCCCTTGGAGAAAAGCCTT-3'
GAGATGTTGAATTGCTCCAGATTCCTTTTTGAATTCTCGAGGTCGACGGTATCGATAAGCTCGCTTCACG
AGATTCCAGCAGGTCGAGGGACCTAATAACTTCGTATAGCATACATTATACGAAGTTATATTAAGGGTTC
CAAGCTTAAGCGGCCGCGTGGATAACCGTATTACCGCCATGCATTAGTTATTAATAGTAATCAATTACGG
GGTCATTAGTTCATAGCCCATATATGGAGTTCCGCGTTACATAACTTACGGTAAATGGCCCGCCTGGCTG
ACCGCCCAACGACCCCCGCCCATTGACGTCAATAATGACGTATGTTCCCATAGTAACGCCAATAGGGACT
TTCCATTGACGTCAATGGGTGGAGTATTTACGGTAAACTGCCCACTTGGCAGTACATCAAGTGTATCATA
TGCCAAGTACGCCCCCTATTGACGTCAATGACGGTAAATGGCCCGCCTGGCATTATGCCCAGTACATGAC
CTTATGGGACTTTCCTACTTGGCAGTACATCTACGTATTAGTCATCGCTATTACCATGGTGATGCGGTTT
TGGCAGTACATCAATGGGCGTGGATAGCGGTTTGACTCACGGGGATTTCCAAGTCTCCACCCCATTGACG
TCAATGGGAGTTTGTTTTGGCACCAAAATCAACGGGACTTTCCAAAATGTCGTAACAACTCCGCCCCATT
GACGCAAATGGGCGGTAGGCGTGTACGGTGGGAGGTCTATATAAGCAGAGCTGGTTTAGTGAACCGTCAG
ATCCGCTAGCGCTACCGGTCGCCACCATGG
