>Addgene plasmid #72711 | pLL3.7 shRNA against CRTC2 | addgene partial sequence | sequence record 137351 | EGFP-N 5'-CGTCGCCGTCCAGCTCGACCAG-3'
CTTGCTCACCATGGTGGCGACCGGTAGCGCTAGCGGATCTGACGGTTCACTAAACCAGCTCTGCTTATAT
AGACCTCCCACCGTACACGCCTACCGCCCATTTGCGTCAATGGGGCGGAGTTGTTACGACATTTTGGAAA
GTCCCGTTGATTTTGGTGCCAAAACAAACTCCCATTGACGTCAATGGGGTGGAGACTTGGAAATCCCCGT
GAGTCAAACCGCTATCCACGCCCATTGATGTACTGCCAAAACCGCATCACCATGGTAATAGCGATGACTA
ATACGTAGATGTACTGCCAAGTAGGAAAGTCCCATAAGGTCATGTACTGGGCATAATGCCAGGCGGGCCA
TTTACCGTCATTGACGTCAATAGGGGGCGTACTTGGCATATGATACACTTGATGTACTGCCAAGTGGGCA
GTTTACCGTAAATACTCCACCCATTGACGTCAATGGAAAGTCCCTATTGGCGTTACTATGGGAACATACG
TCATTATTGACGTCAATGGGCGGGGGTCGTTGGGCGGTCAGCCAGGCGGGCCATTTACCGTAAGTTATGT
AACGCGGAACTCCATATATGGGCTATGAACTAATGACCCCGTAATTGATTACTATTAATAACTAATGCAT
GGCGGTAATACGGTTATCCACGCGGCCGCTTAAGCTTGGAACCCTTAATATAACTTCGTATAATGTATGC
TATACGAAGTTATTAGGTCCCTCGACCTGCTGGAATCTCGTGAAGCGAGCTTATCGATACCGTCGACCTC
GAGAA
